>Addgene plasmid #79887 | pGEM-cytoBirA-2A-mCherry-SV40pA-FKF | addgene full sequence | sequence record 402553 | Addgene NGS Result
AAATTGTAAGCGTTAATATTTTGTTAAAATTCGCGTTAAATTTTTGTTAAATCAGCTCATTTTTTAACCA
ATAGGCCGAAATCGGCAAAATCCCTTATAAATCAAAAGAATAGACCGAGATAGGGT
[37 nt withheld, positions 127-163]
AAAGAACGTGGACTCCAACGTCAAAGG
[49 nt withheld, positions 191-239]
T
[91 nt withheld, positions 241-331]
G
[124 nt withheld, positions 333-456]
CCATTCGCCATTCAGGCTGCGCAACTGTTGGGAAGGGCGATCGGTGCGGGCCTCTTCGCTATTACGCCAG
CTGGCGAAAGGGGGATGTGCTGCAAGGCGATTAAGTTGGGTAACGCCAGGGTTTTCCCAGTCACGACGTT
GTAAAACGACGGCCAGTGAATTGTAATACGACTCACTATAGGGCGAATTGGGCCCGACGTCGCATGCTCC
CGGCCGCCATGGCGGCCGCGGATGGCCACCTATGACGTCCCAGATTACGCAAGTTTGCCCGGATATGATG
TTCCTGATTATGCTAGCCTCCCGGGTTACGATGTGCCCGACTATGCCTCACTTCCAGGCAGATCTCCTAT
GAAGGATAACACCGTGCCACTGAAATTGATTGCCCTGTTAGCGAACGGTGAATTTCACTCTGGCGAGCAG
TTGGGTGAAACGCTGGGAATGAGCCGGGCGGCTATTAATAAACACATTCAGACACTGCGTGACTGGGGCG
TTGATGTCTTTACCGTTCCGGGAAAAGGATACAGCCTGCCTGAGCCTATCCAGTTACTTAATGCTAAACA
GATATTGGGTCAGCTGGATGGCGGTAGTGTAGCCGTGCTGCCAGTGATTGACTCCACGAATCAGTACCTT
CTTGATCGTATCGGAGAGCTTAAATCGGGCGATGCTTGCATTGCAGAATACCAGCAGGCTGGCCGTGGTC
GCCGGGGTCGGAAATGGTTTTCGCCTTTTGGCGCAAACTTATATTTGTCGATGTTCTGGCGTCTGGAACA
AGGCCCGGCGGCGGCGATTGGTTTAAGTCTGGTTATCGGTATCGTGATGGCGGAAGTATTACGCAAGCTG
GGTGCAGATAAAGTTCGTGTTAAATGGCCTAATGACCTCTATCTGCAGGATCGCAAGCTGGCAGGCATTC
TGGTGGAGCTGACTGGCAAAACTGGCGATGCGGCGCAAATAGTCATTGGAGCCGGGATCAACATGGCAAT
GCGCCGTGTTGAAGAGAGTGTCGTTAATCAGGGGTGGATCACGCTGCAGGAAGCGGGGATCAATCTCGAT
CGTAATACGTTGGCGGCCATGCTAATACGTGAATTACGTGCTGCGTTGGAACTCTTCGAACAAGAAGGAT
TGGCACCTTATCTGTCGCGCTGGGAAAAGCTGGATAATTTTATTAATCGCCCAGTGAAACTTATCATTGG
TGATAAAGAAATATTTGGCATTTCACGCGGAATAGACAAACAGGGGGCTTTATTACTTGAGCAGGATGGA
ATAATAAAACCCTGGATGGGCGGTGAAATATCCCTGCGTAGTGCAGAAAAAGATATCGGATCAGGAGAGG
GCAGGGGAAGTCTTCTAACATGCGGGGACGTGGAGGAAAATCCCGGGCCCGGAAGTATGGTGTCGAAGGG
CGAGGAGGATAACATGGCCATCATCAAGGAGTTCATGCGCTTCAAGGTGCACATGGAGGGCTCCGTGAAC
GGCCACGAGTTCGAGATCGAGGGCGAGGGCGAGGGCCGCCCCTACGAGGGCACCCAGACCGCCAAGCTTA
AAGTGACCAAGGGTGGCCCCCTGCCCTTCGCCTGGGACATCCTGTCCCCTCAATTCATGTACGGCTCCAA
GGCCTACGTGAAGCACCCCGCCGACATCCCCGACTACTTGAAGCTGTCCTTCCCCGAGGGCTTCAAGTGG
GAGCGCGTGATGAACTTCGAGGACGGCGGCGTGGTGACCGTGACCCAGGACTCCTCCCTCCAAGATGGCG
AGTTCATTTATAAAGTGAAGCTGCGCGGCACCAACTTCCCCTCCGACGGCCCCGTAATGCAGAAGAAGAC
CATGGGCTGGGAGGCCTCCTCCGAGCGGATGTACCCCGAGGACGGCGCCCTGAAGGGCGAGATCAAGCAG
AGGCTGAAGCTGAAGGACGGCGGCCACTACGACGCTGAGGTCAAGACCACCTACAAGGCCAAGAAGCCCG
TGCAGCTGCCCGGCGCCTACAACGTCAACATCAAGTTGGACATCACCTCCCACAACGAGGACTACACCAT
CGTGGAACAGTACGAACGCGCCGAGGGCCGCCACTCCACCGGCGGCATGGACGAGCTGTACAAGTAAAGC
GGCCGCGACTCTAGAGTCGGGGCGGCCGGCCGCTTCGAGCAGACATGATAAGATACATTGATGAGTTTGG
ACAAACCACAACTAGAATGCAGTGAAAAAAATGCTTTATTTGTGAAATTTGTGATGCTATTGCTTTATTT
GTAACCATTATAAGCTGCAATAAACAAGTTAACAACAACAATTGCATTCATTTTATGTTTCGGGTTCAGG
GGGAGGTGTGGGAGGTTTTTTAAAGCAAGTAAAACCTCTACAAATGTGGTAAAATCGATAAGGATCCGTC
GACCGACCTGCTTGAAGTTCCTATACTTTCTAGAGAATAGGAACTTCGGAATAGGAACTTCAAGATCCCC
CTGGCGAAAGGGGGATGTGCTGCAAGGCGATTAAGTTGGGTAACGCCAGGGTTTTCGTCAGGTGGCACTT
TTCGGGGAAATGTGCGCGGAACCCCTATTTGTTTATTTTTCTAAATACATTCAAATATGTATCCGCTCAT
GAGACAATAACCCTGATAAATGCTTCAATAATATTGAAAAAGGAAGAGTCCTGAGGCGGAAAGAACCAGC
TGTGGAATGTGTGTCAGTTAGGGTGTGGAAAGTCCCCAGGCTCCCCAGCAGGCAGAAGTATGCAAAGCAT
GCATCTCAATTAGTCAGCAACCAGGTGTGGAAAGTCCCCAGGCTCCCCAGCAGGCAGAAGTATGCAAAGC
ATGCATCTCAATTAGTCAGTAACCATAGTCCGCAAAGATCGATCAAGAGACAGGATGAGGATCGTTTCGC
ATGATTGAACAAGATGGATTGCACGCAGGTTCTCCGGCCGCTTGGGTGGAGAGGCTATTCGGCTATGACT
GGGCACAACAGACAATCGGCTGCTCTGATGCCGCCGTGTTCCGGCTGTCAGCGCAGGGGCGCCCGGTTCT
TTTTGTCAAGACCGACCTGTCCGGTGCCCTGAATGAACTGCAAGACGAGGCAGCGCGGCTATCGTGGCTG
GCCACGACGGGCGTTCCTTGCGCAGCTGTGCTCGACGTTGTCACTGAAGCGGGAAGGGACTGGCTGCTAT
TGGGCGAAGTGCCGGGGCAGGATCTCCTGTCATCTCACCTTGCTCCTGCCGAGAAAGTATCCATCATGGC
TGATGCAATGCGGCGGCTGCATACGCTTGATCCGGCTACCTGCCCATTCGACCACCAAGCGAAACATCGC
ATCGAGCGAGCACGTACTCGGATGGAAGCCGGTCTTGTCGATCAGGATGATCTGGACGAAGAGCATCAGG
GGCTCGCGCCAGCCGAACTGTTCGCCAGGCTCAAGGCGAGCATGCCCGACGGCGAGGATCTCGTCGTGAC
CCATGGCGATGCCTGCTTGCCGAATATCATGGTGGAAAATGGCCGCTTTTCTGGATTCATCGACTGTGGC
CGGCTGGGTGTGGCGGACCGCTATCAGGACATAGCGTTGGCTACCCGTGATATTGCTGAAGAGCTTGGCG
GCGAATGGGCTGACCGCTTCCTCGTGCTTTACGGTATCGCCGCTCCCGATTCGCAGCGCATCGCCTTCTA
TCGCCTTCTTGACGAGTTCTTCTGAGGGGATCGGCAATAAAAAGACAGAATAAAACGCACGGGTGTTGGG
TCGTTTGTTCGGATCCGAGCTTCAAAAGCGCTCTGAAGTTCCTATACTTTCTAGAGAATAGGAACTTCGG
AATAGTAACTTCTCCATGGTAGCCTCCAAAAAAGCCTCCTCACTACTTCTGGAATAGCTCAATCACTAGT
GAATTCGCGGCCGCCTGCAGGTCGACCATATGGGAGAGCTCCCAACGCGTTGGATGCATAGCTTGAGTAT
TCTATAGTGTCACCTAAATAGCTTGGCGTAATCATGGTCATAGCTGTTTCCTGTGTGAAATTGTTATCCG
CTCACAATTCCACACAACATACGAGCCGGAAGCATAAAGTGTAAAGCCTGGGGTGCCTAATGAGTGAGCT
AACTCACATTAATTGCGTTGCGCTCACTGCCCGCTTTCCAGTCGGGAAACCTGTCGTGCCAGCTGCATTA
ATGAATCGGCCAACGCGCGGGGAGAGGCGGTTTGCGTATTGGGCGCTCTTCCGCTTCCTCGCTCACTGAC
TCGCTGCGCTCGGTCGTTCGGCTGCGGCGAGCGGTATCAGCTCACTCAAAGGCGGTAATACGGTTATCCA
CAGAATCAGGGGATAACGCAGGAAAGAACATGTGAGCAAAAGGCCAGCAAAAGGCCAGGAACCGTAAAAA
GGCCGCGTTGCTGGCGTTTTTCCATAGGCTCCGCCCCCCTGACGAGCATCACAAAAATCGACGCTCAAGT
CAGAGGTGGCGAAACCCGACAGGACTATAAAGATACCAGGCGTTTCCCCCTGGAAGCTCCCTCGTGCGCT
CTCCTGTTCCGACCCTGCCGCTTACCGGATACCTGTCCGCCTTTCTCCCTTCGGGAAGCGTGGCGCTTTC
TCATAGCTCACGCTGTAGGTATCTCAGTTCGGTGTAGGTCGTTCGCTCCAAGCTGGGCTGTGTGCACGAA
CCCCCCGTTCAGCCCGACCGCTGCGCCTTATCCGGTAACTATCGTCTTGAGTCCAACCCGGTAAGACACG
ACTTATCGCCACTGGCAGCAGCCACTGGTAACAGGATTAGCAGAGCGAGGTATGTAGGCGGTGCTACAGA
GTTCTTGAAGTGGTGGCCTAACTACGGCTACACTAGAAGAACAGTATTTGGTATCTGCGCTCTGCTGAAG
CCAGTTACCTTCGGAAAAAGAGTTGGTAGCTCTTGATCCGGCAAACAAACCACCGCTGGTAGCGGTGGTT
TTTTTGTTTGCAAGCAGCAGATTACGCGCAGAAAAAAAGGATCTCAAGAAGATCCTTTGATCTTTTCTAC
GGGGTCTGACGCTCAGTGGAACGAAAACTCACGTTAAGGGATTTTGGTCATGAGATTATCAAAAAGGATC
TTCACCTAGATCCTTTTAAATTAAAAATGAAGTTTTAAATCAATCTAAAGTATATATGAGTAAACTTGGT
CTGACAGTTACCAATGCTTAATCAGTGAGGCACCTATCTCAGCGATCTGTCTATTTCGTTCATCCATAGT
TGCCTGACTCCCCGTCGTGTAGATAACTACGATACGGGAGGGCTTACCATCTGGCCCCAGTGCTGCAATG
ATACCGCGAGACCCACGCTCACCGGCTCCAGATTTATCAGCAATAAACCAGCCAGCCGGAAGGGCCGAGC
GCAGAAGTGGTCCTGCAACTTTATCCGCCTCCATCCAGTCTATTAATTGTTGCCGGGAAGCTAGAGTAAG
TAGTTCGCCAGTTAATAGTTTGCGCAACGTTGTTGCCATTGCTACAGGCATCGTGGTGTCACGCTCGTCG
TTTGGTATGGCTTCATTCAGCTCCGGTTCCCAACGATCAAGGCGAGTTACATGATCCCCCATGTTGTGCA
AAAAAGCGGTTAGCTCCTTCGGTCCTCCGATCGTTGTCAGAAGTAAGTTGGCCGCAGTGTTATCACTCAT
GGTTATGGCAGCACTGCATAATTCTCTTACTGTCATGCCATCCGTAAGATGCTTTTCTGTGACTGGTGAG
TACTCAACCAAGTCATTCTGAGAATAGTGTATGCGGCGACCGAGTTGCTCTTGCCCGGCGTCAATACGGG
ATAATACCGCGCCACATAGCAGAACTTTAAAAGTGCTCATCATTGGAAAACGTTCTTCGGGGCGAAAACT
CTCAAGGATCTTACCGCTGTTGAGATCCAGTTCGATGTAACCCACTCGTGCACCCAACTGATCTTCAGCA
TCTTTTACTTTCACCAGCGTTTCTGGGTGAGCAAAAACAGGAAGGCAAAATGCCGCAAAAAAGGGAATAA
GGGCGACACGGAAATGTTGAATACTCATACTCTTCCTTTTTCAATATTATTGAAGCATTTATCAGGGTTA
TTGTCTCATGAGCGGATACATATTTGAATGTATTTAGAAAAATAAACAAATAGGGGTTCCGCGCACATTT
CCCCGAAAAGTGCCACCTGATGCGGTGTGAAATACCGCACAGATGCGTAAGGAGAAAATACCGCATCAGG
Features (pLannotate 1.2.2; 26 found; start..end, strand, type, name):
     28..456     -  rep_origin     f1 ori (sequence partly withheld): f1 bacteriophage origin of replication; arrow indicates direction of (+) strand synthesis
    460..617     -  CDS            lacZα (fragment): LacZα fragment of β-galactosidase; lacZ fragment
    620..638     +  promoter       T7 promoter: promoter for bacteriophage T7 RNA polymerase
    805..1767    +  CDS            birA: BIRA_ECOLI - Also known as bioR, dhbB. Experimental evidence at protein level: Swiss-Prot protein existence level 1. Acts both as a biotin--[acetyl-CoA-carboxylase] ligase and a biotin-operon repressor. In the presence of ATP, BirA activates biotin to form the BirA-biotinyl-5'-adenylate (BirA-bio-5'-AMP or holoBirA) complex. HoloBirA can either transfer the biotinyl moiety to the biotin carboxyl carrier protein (BCCP) subunit of acetyl-CoA carboxylase, or bind to the biotin operator site and inhibit transcription of the operon. From Escherichia coli (strain K12).
   1783..1832    +  CDS            T2A (fragment): 2A peptide from Thosea asigna virus capsid protein Eukaryotic ribosomes fail to insert a peptide bond between the Gly and Pro residues, yielding separate polypeptides.
   1843..2550    +  CDS            mCherry: mCherry is a basic (constitutively fluorescent) red fluorescent protein published in 2004, derived from Discosoma sp.. It is reported to be a very rapidly-maturing monomer with low acid sensitivity.
   2605..2726    -  polyA_signal   SV40 poly(A) signal: SV40 polyadenylation signal
   2749..2817    -  CDS            large T antigen (fragment): large T antigen from SV40 (simian virus 40)
   2850..2897    -  protein_bind   FRT: FLP-mediated recombination occurs in the 8-bp core sequence TCTAGAAA (Turan and Bode, 2011). FLP recombinase from the Saccharomyces cerevisiae 2μ plasmid
   2907..2962    -  CDS            lacZα (fragment): LacZα fragment of β-galactosidase; lacZ fragment
   2991..3095    +  promoter       AmpR promoter: bla
   3097..3287    +  promoter       SV40 promoter (fragment): SV40 enhancer and early promoter
   3327..4121    +  CDS            NeoR/KanR: aminoglycoside phosphotransferase from Tn5; aph(3')-II (or nptII); confers resistance to neomycin, kanamycin, and G418 (Geneticin®)
   4128..4176    +  polyA_signal   HSV TK poly(A) signal: herpes simplex virus thymidine kinase polyadenylation signal (Cole and Stacy, 1985)
   4201..4234    -  protein_bind   FRT (minimal): supports FLP-mediated excision but not integration (Turan and Bode, 2011) FLP recombinase from the Saccharomyces cerevisiae 2μ plasmid
   4258..4297    -  rep_origin     SV40 ori (fragment): SV40 origin of replication
   4303..4365    -  CDS            VESPI_VESMG (fragment): Experimental evidence at protein level: Swiss-Prot protein existence level 1. Shows contractile activity on isolated ileum smooth muscle. From Vespa magnifica (Hornet).
   4377..4395    -  promoter       SP6 promoter: promoter for bacteriophage SP6 RNA polymerase
   4437..4453    -  protein_bind   lac operator: The lac repressor binds to the lac operator to inhibit transcription in E. coli. This inhibition can be relieved by adding lactose or isopropyl-β-D-thiogalactopyranoside (IPTG). lac repressor encoded by lacI
   4461..4491    -  promoter       lac promoter: promoter for the E. coli lac operon
   4506..4527    -  protein_bind   CAP binding site: CAP binding activates transcription in the presence of cAMP. E. coli catabolite activator protein
   4540..4632    -  CDS            lacI (fragment): lac repressor; lacI; The lac repressor binds to the lac operator to inhibit transcription in E. coli. This inhibition can be relieved by adding lactose or isopropyl-β-D-thiogalactopyranoside (IPTG).
   4815..5403    -  rep_origin     ori: high-copy-number ColE1/pMB1/pBR322/pUC origin of replication
   5574..6434    -  CDS            AmpR: β-lactamase; bla; confers resistance to ampicillin, carbenicillin, and related antibiotics
   6435..6539    -  promoter       AmpR promoter: bla
   6566..6616    +  misc_feature   bom (fragment): basis of mobility region from pBR322
