[The description below was written by a language model from this plasmid's Addgene catalogue record and pLannotate feature annotations shown in this document.]
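Description:
pGEM-cytoBirA-2A-mCherry-SV40pA-FKF is a 6.6 kb donor-cassette plasmid built on the pGEM-T cloning backbone. It is maintained in E. coli at high copy through a ColE1/pUC-type origin and selected with ampicillin via the β-lactamase gene. The backbone also carries an f1 origin, interrupted lacZα remnants with the lac promoter and operator, and T7 and SP6 promoters flanking the insert, which sits between SacII and EcoRI sites. Although catalogued as a bacterial expression vector, the plasmid serves mainly as a template or source of the cassette. No eukaryotic promoter is annotated upstream of the BirA reading frame, so expression would depend on the regulatory context into which the cassette is placed.

The roughly 3.6 kb insert begins with the E. coli biotin ligase BirA, described in the record as HA-tagged, although the tag is not separately annotated in the feature table. The "cyto" in the name implies a cytoplasmic form. BirA is joined through a Thosea asigna virus 2A peptide to mCherry, so ribosomal skipping yields separate ligase and red fluorescent reporter proteins from one transcript, which ends at an SV40 polyadenylation signal. Downstream is the "FKF" module, a Tn5 NeoR/KanR gene driven by a bacterial bla promoter and a partial SV40 promoter, ending in an HSV TK poly(A) signal and flanked by FRT sites. This allows kanamycin selection for cassette insertion, followed by FLP-mediated removal of the marker. That design is typical of recombineering into large clones such as BACs, though the record does not state the method. The associated publication concerns biotagging of specific cell populations in zebrafish, where BirA biotinylates tagged target proteins and mCherry marks the expressing cells.
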