Addgene plasmid #79887: pGEM-cytoBirA-2A-mCherry-SV40pA-FKF
Purpose: Donor cassette containing HA-tagged biotin ligase (BirA), a Thosea asigna virus peptide (2A), mCherry protein and SV40 polyA tail, followed by FRT site-flanked Kanamycin selection gene
Depositing lab: Tatjana Sauka-Spengler. Depositing organization: University of Oxford. Publication: Biotagging of Specific Cell Populations in Zebrafish Reveals Gene Regulatory Logic Encoded in the Nuclear Transcriptome. Trinh LA, Chong-Morrison V, Gavriouchkina D, Hochgreb-Hagele T, Senanayake U, Fraser SE, Sauka-Spengler T. Cell Rep. 2017 Apr 11;19(2):425-440. doi: 10.1016/j.celrep.2017.03.045. PubMed 28402863.
Backbone
  Vector backbone: pGEM-T
  Backbone size w/o insert (bp): 2994
  Total vector size (bp): 6616
  Vector type: Bacterial Expression
Growth in bacteria
  Bacterial resistance: Ampicillin, 100 μg/mL
  Growth temperature: 37°C
  Growth strain: DH5alpha
  Copy number: High Copy
Gene/Insert
  Gene/Insert name: HA-tagged BirA, 2A, mCherry protein and SV40 polyA, followed by FRT site-flanked Kanamycin selection gene
  Species: D. rerio (zebrafish)
  Insert size (bp): 3622
  Cloning method: Restriction Enzyme; 5′ cloning site SacII (not destroyed); 3′ cloning site EcoRI (not destroyed)
  Sequencing primers: 5′ TAATACGACTCACTATAGG; 3′ ATTTAGGTGACACTATAGAA
Terms and licenses: Academic/Nonprofit Terms; Industry Terms: Not Available to Industry
How to cite: pGEM-cytoBirA-2A-mCherry-SV40pA-FKF was a gift from Tatjana Sauka-Spengler (Addgene plasmid # 79887 ; http://n2t.net/addgene:79887 ; RRID:Addgene_79887)
