>Addgene plasmid #79887 | pGEM-cytoBirA-2A-mCherry-SV40pA-FKF | addgene partial sequence | sequence record 157314 | T7 5'-TAATACGACTCACTATAGGG-3'
CCGGCCGCCATGGCGGCCGCGGATGGCCACCTATGACGTCCCAGATTACGCAAGTTTGCCCGGATATGAT
GTTCCTGATTATGCTAGCCTCCCGGGTTACGATGTGCCCGACTATGCCTCACTTCCAGGCAGATCTCCTA
TGAAGGATAACACCGTGCCACTGAAATTGATTGCCCTGTTAGCGAACGGTGAATTTCACTCTGGCGAGCA
GTTGGGTGAAACGCTGGGAATGAGCCGGGCGGCTATTAATAAACACATTCAGACACTGCGTGACTGGGGC
GTTGATGTCTTTACCGTTCCGGGAAAAGGATACAGCCTGCCTGAGCCTATCCAGTTACTTAATGCTAAAC
AGATATTGGGTCAGCTGGATGGCGGTAGTGTAGCCGTGCTGCCAGTGATTGACTCCACGAATCAGTACCT
TCTTGATCGTATCGGAGAGCTTAAATCGGGCGATGCTTGCATTGCAGAATACCAGCAGGCTGGCCGTGGT
CGCCGGGGTCGGAAATGGTTTTCGCCTTTTGGCGCAAACTTATATTTGTCGATGTTCTGGCGTCTGGAAC
AAGGCCCGGCGGCGGCGATTGGTTTAAGTCTGGTTATCGGTATCGTGATGGCGGAAGTATTACGCAAGCT
GGGTGCAGATAAAGTTCGTGTTAAATGGCCTAATGACCTCTATCTGCAGGATCGCAAGCTGGCAGGCATT
CTGGTGGAGCTGACTGGCAAAACTGGCGATGCGGCGCAAATAGTCATTGGAGCCGGGATCAACATGGCAA
TGCGCCGTGTTGAAGAGAGTGTCGTTAATCAGGGGTGGATCACGCTGCAGGAAGCGGGGATCAATCTCGA
TCGTAATACGTTGGCGGCCATGCTAATACGTGAATTACGTGCTGCGTTGGAACTCTTCGAACAAGAAGGA
TTGGCACCTTATCTGTCGCGCTGGGAAAAGCTGGATAATTTTATTAATCGCCCAGTGAAACTT
