>Addgene plasmid #79887 | pGEM-cytoBirA-2A-mCherry-SV40pA-FKF | addgene partial sequence | sequence record 157315 | EBV-rev 5'-GTGGTTTGTCCAAACTCATC-3'
CTGCTCGAAGCGGCCGGCCGCCCCGACTCTAGAGTCGCGGCCGCTTTACTTGTACAGCTCGTCCATGCCG
CCGGTGGAGTGGCGGCCCTCGGCGCGTTCGTACTGTTCCACGATGGTGTAGTCCTCGTTGTGGGAGGTGA
TGTCCAACTTGATGTTGACGTTGTAGGCGCCGGGCAGCTGCACGGGCTTCTTGGCCTTGTAGGTGGTCTT
GACCTCAGCGTCGTAGTGGCCGCCGTCCTTCAGCTTCAGCCTCTGCTTGATCTCGCCCTTCAGGGCGCCG
TCCTCGGGGTACATCCGCTCGGAGGAGGCCTCCCAGCCCATGGTCTTCTTCTGCATTACGGGGCCGTCGG
AGGGGAAGTTGGTGCCGCGCAGCTTCACTTTATAAATGAACTCGCCATCTTGGAGGGAGGAGTCCTGGGT
CACGGTCACCACGCCGCCGTCCTCGAAGTTCATCACGCGCTCCCACTTGAAGCCCTCGGGGAAGGACAGC
TTCAAGTAGTCGGGGATGTCGGCGGGGTGCTTCACGTAGGCCTTGGAGCCGTACATGAATTGAGGGGACA
GGATGTCCCAGGCGAAGGGCAGGGGGCCACCCTTGGTCACTTTAAGCTTGGCGGTCTGGGTGCCCTCGTA
GGGGCGGCCCTCGCCCTCGCCCTCGATCTCGAACTCGTGGCCGTTCACGGAGCCCTCCATGTGCACCTTG
AAGCGCATGAACTCCTTGATGATGGCCATGTTATCCTCCTCGCCCTTCGACACCATACTTCCGGGCCCGG
GATTTTCCTCCACGTCCCCGCATGTTAGAAGACTTCCCCTGCCCTCTCCTGATCCGATATCTTTTTCTGC
ACTACGCAGGGATATTTCACCGCCCATCCAGGGTTTTATTATTCCATCCTGCTCAAGTAATAAAGCCCCC
TGTTTGTCTATTCCGCGTGAAATGCCAAATATTTCTTTATCACCAATGATAAGTTTCACTGGGCGATTAA
TAAAATTATCCAGCTTTTCCCAGCGCGACAGATAAGGTGCCAATCCT
